>Addgene plasmid #210357 | FKBP10-2Strep | addgene full sequence | sequence record 417471 | Addgene NGS Result
TCGACGGATCGGGAGATCTCCCGATCCCCTATGGTGCACTCTCAGTACAATCTGCTCTGATGCCGCATAG
TTAAGCCAGTATCTGCTCCCTGCTTGTGTGTTGGAGGTCGCTGAGTAGTGCGCGAGCAAAATTTAAGCTA
CAACAAGGCAAGGCTTGACCGACAATTGCATGAAGAATCTGCTTAGGGTTAGGCGTTTTGCGCTGCTTCG
CGATGTACGGGCCAGATATACGCGTTGACATTGATTATTGACTAGTTATTAATAGTAATCAATTACGGGG
TCATTAGTTCATAGCCCATATATGGAGTTCCGCGTTACATAACTTACGGTAAATGGCCCGCCTGGCTGAC
CGCCCAACGACCCCCGCCCATTGACGTCAATAATGACGTATGTTCCCATAGTAACGCCAATAGGGACTTT
CCATTGACGTCAATGGGTGGAGTATTTACGGTAAACTGCCCACTTGGCAGTACATCAAGTGTATCATATG
CCAAGTACGCCCCCTATTGACGTCAATGACGGTAAATGGCCCGCCTGGCATTATGCCCAGTACATGACCT
TATGGGACTTTCCTACTTGGCAGTACATCTACGTATTAGTCATCGCTATTACCATGGTGATGCGGTTTTG
GCAGTACATCAATGGGCGTGGATAGCGGTTTGACTCACGGGGATTTCCAAGTCTCCACCCCATTGACGTC
AATGGGAGTTTGTTTTGGCACCAAAATCAACGGGACTTTCCAAAATGTCGTAACAACTCCGCCCCATTGA
CGCAAATGGGCGGTAGGCGTGTACGGTGGGAGGTCTATATAAGCAGAGCTCTCTGGCTAACTAGAGAACC
CACTGCTTACTGGCTTATCGAAATTAATACGACTCACTATAGGGAGACCCAAGCTTGGTACCGAGCTCGG
ATCCATGTTCCCCGCGGGCCCCCCCAGCCACAGCCTCCTCCGGCTCCCCCTGCTGCAGTTGCTGCTACTG
GTGGTGCAGGCCGTGGGGAGGGGGCTGGGCCGCGCCAGCCCGGCCGGGGGCCCCCTGGAAGATGTGGTCA
TCGAGAGGTACCACATCCCCAGGGCCTGTCCCCGGGAAGTGCAGATGGGGGATTTTGTGCGCTACCACTA
CAACGGCACTTTTGAAGATGGCAAGAAGTTTGATTCAAGCTATGATCGCAACACCTTGGTGGCCATCGTG
GTGGGTGTGGGGCGCCTCATCACTGGCATGGACCGAGGCCTCATGGGCATGTGTGTCAACGAGCGGCGAC
GCCTCATTGTGCCTCCCCACCTGGGCTATGGGAGCATCGGCCTGGCGGGGCTCATTCCACCGGATGCCAC
CCTCTACTTCGATGTGGTTCTGCTGGATGTGTGGAACAAGGAAGACACCGTGCAGGTGAGCACATTGCTG
CGCCCGCCCCACTGCCCCCGCATGGTCCAGGACGGCGACTTTGTCCGCTACCACTACAATGGCACCCTGC
TGGACGGCACCTCCTTCGACACCAGCTACAGTAAGGGCGGCACTTATGACACCTACGTCGGCTCTGGTTG
GCTGATCAAGGGCATGGACCAGGGGCTGCTGGGCATGTGTCCTGGAGAGAGAAGGAAGATTATCATCCCT
CCATTCCTGGCCTATGGCGAGAAAGGCTATGGGACAGTGATCCCCCCACAGGCCTCGCTGGTCTTTCACG
TCCTCCTGATTGACGTGCACAACCCGAAGGACGCTGTCCAGCTAGAGACGCTGGAGCTCCCCCCCGGCTG
TGTCCGCAGAGCCGGGGCCGGGGACTTCATGCGCTACCACTACAATGGCTCCTTGATGGACGGCACCCTC
TTCGATTCCAGCTACTCCCGCAACCACACCTACAATACCTATATCGGGCAGGGTTACATCATCCCCGGGA
TGGACCAGGGGCTGCAGGGTGCCTGCATGGGGGAACGCCGGAGAATTACCATCCCCCCGCACCTCGCCTA
TGGGGAGAATGGAACTGGAGACAAGATCCCTGGCTCTGCCGTGCTAATCTTCAACGTCCATGTCATTGAC
TTCCACAACCCTGCGGATGTGGTGGAAATCAGGACACTGTCCCGGCCATCTGAGACCTGCAATGAGACCA
CCAAGCTTGGGGACTTTGTTCGATACCATTACAACTGTTCTTTGCTGGACGGCACCCAGCTGTTCACCTC
GCATGACTACGGGGCCCCCCAGGAGGCGACTCTCGGGGCCAACAAGGTGATCGAAGGCCTGGACACGGGC
CTGCAGGGCATGTGTGTGGGAGAGAGGCGGCAGCTCATCGTGCCCCCGCACCTGGCCCACGGGGAGAGTG
GAGCCCGGGGAGTCCCAGGCAGTGCTGTGCTGCTGTTTGAGGTGGAGCTGGTGTCCCGGGAGGATGGGCT
GCCCACAGGCTACCTGTTTGTGTGGCACAAGGACCCTCCTGCCAACCTGTTTGAAGACATGGACCTCAAC
AAGGATGGCGAGGTCCCTCCGGAGGAGTTCTCCACCTTCATCAAGGCTCAAGTGAGTGAGGGCAAAGGAC
GCCTCATGCCTGGGCAGGACCCTGAGAAAACCATAGGAGACATGTTCCAGAACCAGGACCGCAACCAGGA
CGGCAAGATCACAGTCGACGAGCTCAAGCTGAAGTCAGATGAGGACGAGGAGCGGGTCCACGAGGAGCTC
GAATTCGCCGCCACCATGGCGGCCGCCAGCTGGAGCCACCCTCAGTTCGAGAAGGGAGGAGGAAGCGGCG
GAGGCAGCGGAGGAGGAAGCTGGAGCCACCCGCAGTTCGAGAAATGACTCGAGCATGCATCTAGAGGCTG
GAGCCACCCGCAGTTCGAGAAATGACTCGAGCATGCATCTAGAGGGCCCTATTCTATAGTGTCACCTAAA
TGCTAGAGCTCGCTGATCAGCCTCGACTGTGCCTTCTAGTTGCCAGCCATCTGTTGTTTGCCCCTCCCCC
GTGCCTTCCTTGACCCTGGAAGGTGCCACTCCCACTGTCCTTTCCTAATAAAATGAGGAAATTGCATCGC
ATTGTCTGAGTAGGTGTCATTCTATTCTGGGGGGTGGGGTGGGGCAGGACAGCAAGGGGGAGGATTGGGA
AGACAATAGCAGGCATGCTGGGGATGCGGTGGGCTCTATGGCTTCTGAGGCGGAAAGAACCAGCTGGGGC
TCTAGGGGGTATCCCC
[124 nt withheld, positions 3167-3290]
C
[91 nt withheld, positions 3292-3382]
A
[49 nt withheld, positions 3384-3432]
CCTTTGACGTTGGAGTCCACGTTCTTT
[37 nt withheld, positions 3460-3496]
ACCCTATCTCGGTCTATTCTTTTGATTTATAAGGGATTTTGCCGATTTCGGCCTATTGGTTAAAAAATGA
GCTGATTTAACAAAAATTTAACGCGAATTAATTCTGTGGAATGTGTGTCAGTTAGGGTGTGGAAAGTCCC
CAGGCTCCCCAGCAGGCAGAAGTATGCAAAGCATGCATCTCAATTAGTCAGCAACCAGGTGTGGAAAGTC
CCCAGGCTCCCCAGCAGGCAGAAGTATGCAAAGCATGCATCTCAATTAGTCAGCAACCATAGTCCCGCCC
CTAACTCCGCCCATCCCGCCCCTAACTCCGCCCAGTTCCGCCCATTCTCCGCCCCATGGCTGACTAATTT
TTTTTATTTATGCAGAGGCCGAGGCCGCCTCTGCCTCTGAGCTATTCCAGAAGTAGTGAGGAGGCTTTTT
TGGAGGCCTAGGCTTTTGCAAAAAGCTCCCGGGAGCTTGTATATCCATTTTCGGATCTGATCAAGAGACA
GGATGAGGATCGTTTCGCATGATTGAACAAGATGGATTGCACGCAGGTTCTCCGGCCGCTTGGGTGGAGA
GGCTATTCGGCTATGACTGGGCACAACAGACAATCGGCTGCTCTGATGCCGCCGTGTTCCGGCTGTCAGC
GCAGGGGCGCCCGGTTCTTTTTGTCAAGACCGACCTGTCCGGTGCCCTGAATGAACTGCAGGACGAGGCA
GCGCGGCTATCGTGGCTGGCCACGACGGGCGTTCCTTGCGCAGCTGTGCTCGACGTTGTCACTGAAGCGG
GAAGGGACTGGCTGCTATTGGGCGAAGTGCCGGGGCAGGATCTCCTGTCATCTCACCTTGCTCCTGCCGA
GAAAGTATCCATCATGGCTGATGCAATGCGGCGGCTGCATACGCTTGATCCGGCTACCTGCCCATTCGAC
CACCAAGCGAAACATCGCATCGAGCGAGCACGTACTCGGATGGAAGCCGGTCTTGTCGATCAGGATGATC
TGGACGAAGAGCATCAGGGGCTCGCGCCAGCCGAACTGTTCGCCAGGCTCAAGGCGCGCATGCCCGACGG
CGAGGATCTCGTCGTGACCCATGGCGATGCCTGCTTGCCGAATATCATGGTGGAAAATGGCCGCTTTTCT
GGATTCATCGACTGTGGCCGGCTGGGTGTGGCGGACCGCTATCAGGACATAGCGTTGGCTACCCGTGATA
TTGCTGAAGAGCTTGGCGGCGAATGGGCTGACCGCTTCCTCGTGCTTTACGGTATCGCCGCTCCCGATTC
GCAGCGCATCGCCTTCTATCGCCTTCTTGACGAGTTCTTCTGAGCGGGACTCTGGGGTTCGAAATGACCG
ACCAAGCGACGCCCAACCTGCCATCACGAGATTTCGATTCCACCGCCGCCTTCTATGAAAGGTTGGGCTT
CGGAATCGTTTTCCGGGACGCCGGCTGGATGATCCTCCAGCGCGGGGATCTCATGCTGGAGTTCTTCGCC
CACCCCAACTTGTTTATTGCAGCTTATAATGGTTACAAATAAAGCAATAGCATCACAAATTTCACAAATA
AAGCATTTTTTTCACTGCATTCTAGTTGTGGTTTGTCCAAACTCATCAATGTATCTTATCATGTCTGTAT
ACCGTCGACCTCTAGCTAGAGCTTGGCGTAATCATGGTCATAGCTGTTTCCTGTGTGAAATTGTTATCCG
CTCACAATTCCACACAACATACGAGCCGGAAGCATAAAGTGTAAAGCCTGGGGTGCCTAATGAGTGAGCT
AACTCACATTAATTGCGTTGCGCTCACTGCCCGCTTTCCAGTCGGGAAACCTGTCGTGCCAGCTGCATTA
ATGAATCGGCCAACGCGCGGGGAGAGGCGGTTTGCGTATTGGGCGCTCTTCCGCTTCCTCGCTCACTGAC
TCGCTGCGCTCGGTCGTTCGGCTGCGGCGAGCGGTATCAGCTCACTCAAAGGCGGTAATACGGTTATCCA
CAGAATCAGGGGATAACGCAGGAAAGAACATGTGAGCAAAAGGCCAGCAAAAGGCCAGGAACCGTAAAAA
GGCCGCGTTGCTGGCGTTTTTCCATAGGCTCCGCCCCCCTGACGAGCATCACAAAAATCGACGCTCAAGT
CAGAGGTGGCGAAACCCGACAGGACTATAAAGATACCAGGCGTTTCCCCCTGGAAGCTCCCTCGTGCGCT
CTCCTGTTCCGACCCTGCCGCTTACCGGATACCTGTCCGCCTTTCTCCCTTCGGGAAGCGTGGCGCTTTC
TCATAGCTCACGCTGTAGGTATCTCAGTTCGGTGTAGGTCGTTCGCTCCAAGCTGGGCTGTGTGCACGAA
CCCCCCGTTCAGCCCGACCGCTGCGCCTTATCCGGTAACTATCGTCTTGAGTCCAACCCGGTAAGACACG
ACTTATCGCCACTGGCAGCAGCCACTGGTAACAGGATTAGCAGAGCGAGGTATGTAGGCGGTGCTACAGA
GTTCTTGAAGTGGTGGCCTAACTACGGCTACACTAGAAGAACAGTATTTGGTATCTGCGCTCTGCTGAAG
CCAGTTACCTTCGGAAAAAGAGTTGGTAGCTCTTGATCCGGCAAACAAACCACCGCTGGTAGCGGTGGTT
TTTTTGTTTGCAAGCAGCAGATTACGCGCAGAAAAAAAGGATCTCAAGAAGATCCTTTGATCTTTTCTAC
GGGGTCTGACGCTCAGTGGAACGAAAACTCACGTTAAGGGATTTTGGTCATGAGATTATCAAAAAGGATC
TTCACCTAGATCCTTTTAAATTAAAAATGAAGTTTTAAATCAATCTAAAGTATATATGAGTAAACTTGGT
CTGACAGTTACCAATGCTTAATCAGTGAGGCACCTATCTCAGCGATCTGTCTATTTCGTTCATCCATAGT
TGCCTGACTCCCCGTCGTGTAGATAACTACGATACGGGAGGGCTTACCATCTGGCCCCAGTGCTGCAATG
ATACCGCGAGACCCACGCTCACCGGCTCCAGATTTATCAGCAATAAACCAGCCAGCCGGAAGGGCCGAGC
GCAGAAGTGGTCCTGCAACTTTATCCGCCTCCATCCAGTCTATTAATTGTTGCCGGGAAGCTAGAGTAAG
TAGTTCGCCAGTTAATAGTTTGCGCAACGTTGTTGCCATTGCTACAGGCATCGTGGTGTCACGCTCGTCG
TTTGGTATGGCTTCATTCAGCTCCGGTTCCCAACGATCAAGGCGAGTTACATGATCCCCCATGTTGTGCA
AAAAAGCGGTTAGCTCCTTCGGTCCTCCGATCGTTGTCAGAAGTAAGTTGGCCGCAGTGTTATCACTCAT
GGTTATGGCAGCACTGCATAATTCTCTTACTGTCATGCCATCCGTAAGATGCTTTTCTGTGACTGGTGAG
TACTCAACCAAGTCATTCTGAGAATAGTGTATGCGGCGACCGAGTTGCTCTTGCCCGGCGTCAATACGGG
ATAATACCGCGCCACATAGCAGAACTTTAAAAGTGCTCATCATTGGAAAACGTTCTTCGGGGCGAAAACT
CTCAAGGATCTTACCGCTGTTGAGATCCAGTTCGATGTAACCCACTCGTGCACCCAACTGATCTTCAGCA
TCTTTTACTTTCACCAGCGTTTCTGGGTGAGCAAAAACAGGAAGGCAAAATGCCGCAAAAAAGGGAATAA
GGGCGACACGGAAATGTTGAATACTCATACTCTTCCTTTTTCAATATTATTGAAGCATTTATCAGGGTTA
TTGTCTCATGAGCGGATACATATTTGAATGTATTTAGAAAAATAAACAAATAGGGGTTCCGCGCACATTT
CCCCGAAAAGTGCCACCTGACG
Features (pLannotate 1.2.2; 23 found; start..end, strand, type, name):
     30..82      -  misc_feature   bom (fragment): basis of mobility region from pBR322
    237..616     +  enhancer       CMV enhancer: human cytomegalovirus immediate early enhancer
    617..820     +  promoter       CMV promoter: human cytomegalovirus (CMV) immediate early promoter
    816..849     +  LTR            5' LTR (truncated) (fragment): truncated 5' long terminal repeat (LTR) from HIV-1
    865..883     +  promoter       T7 promoter: promoter for bacteriophage T7 RNA polymerase
    915..2660    +  CDS            FKBP10: FKB10_HUMAN - Also known as FKBP65. Experimental evidence at protein level: Swiss-Prot protein existence level 1. PPIases accelerate the folding of proteins during protein synthesis. From Homo sapiens (Human).
   2751..2770    +  CDS            Strep-Tag II (fragment): peptide that binds Strep-Tactin®, an engineered form of streptavidin
   2799..2818    +  CDS            Strep-Tag II (fragment): peptide that binds Strep-Tactin®, an engineered form of streptavidin
   2853..2871    -  promoter       SP6 promoter: promoter for bacteriophage SP6 RNA polymerase
   2897..3121    +  polyA_signal   bGH poly(A) signal: bovine growth hormone polyadenylation signal
   3125..3146    +  promoter       SV40 promoter (fragment): SV40 enhancer and early promoter
   3167..3595    +  rep_origin     f1 ori (sequence partly withheld): f1 bacteriophage origin of replication; arrow indicates direction of (+) strand synthesis
   3609..3938    +  promoter       SV40 promoter: SV40 enhancer and early promoter
   4005..4796    +  CDS            neo: KKA2_KLEPN - Also known as kan, nptII. Experimental evidence at protein level: Swiss-Prot protein existence level 1. Resistance to kanamycin, neomycin, paromomycin, ribostamycin, butirosin and gentamicin B. From Klebsiella pneumoniae.
   4820..4978    +  CDS            ble (fragment): BLE_KLEPN - Experimental evidence at protein level: Swiss-Prot protein existence level 1. Binding protein with a strong affinity to the bleomycin family of antibiotics. Binds to CL990; an antimitotic-antibiotic compound. From Klebsiella pneumoniae.
   4973..5094    +  polyA_signal   SV40 poly(A) signal: SV40 polyadenylation signal
   5167..5183    -  protein_bind   lac operator: The lac repressor binds to the lac operator to inhibit transcription in E. coli. This inhibition can be relieved by adding lactose or isopropyl-β-D-thiogalactopyranoside (IPTG). lac repressor encoded by lacI
   5191..5221    -  promoter       lac promoter: promoter for the E. coli lac operon
   5236..5257    -  protein_bind   CAP binding site: CAP binding activates transcription in the presence of cAMP. E. coli catabolite activator protein
   5270..5362    -  CDS            lacI (fragment): lac repressor; lacI; The lac repressor binds to the lac operator to inhibit transcription in E. coli. This inhibition can be relieved by adding lactose or isopropyl-β-D-thiogalactopyranoside (IPTG).
   5545..6133    -  rep_origin     ori: high-copy-number ColE1/pMB1/pBR322/pUC origin of replication
   6304..7164    -  CDS            AmpR: β-lactamase; bla; confers resistance to ampicillin, carbenicillin, and related antibiotics
   7165..7269    -  promoter       AmpR promoter: bla
