[The description below was written by a language model from this plasmid's Addgene catalogue record and pLannotate feature annotations shown in this document.]
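Description:
FKBP10-2Strep is a mammalian expression plasmid built on the pcDNA3.1 backbone that drives production of human FKBP10 (also known as FKBP65), a peptidyl-prolyl isomerase that assists protein folding, carrying a C-terminal tandem Strep tag. The full sequence record is about 7.3 kb. In bacteria the plasmid is maintained at high copy through a ColE1/pUC-type origin and selected with ampicillin via the β-lactamase gene and its native promoter. An f1 phage origin is also present, along with small remnants of lac regulatory sequences and a bom fragment that are carry-overs from the backbone.

The 1,746 bp FKBP10 open reading frame sits downstream of the human cytomegalovirus immediate-early enhancer and promoter, which give strong constitutive transcription in most mammalian cell lines, and is followed by two Strep-Tag II motifs and then the bovine growth hormone polyadenylation signal. T7 and SP6 phage promoters flank the cassette, as is usual for this backbone. The short hit labelled as a truncated HIV-1 LTR just after the CMV promoter is a fragment-level annotation, not a functional viral element. A separate cassette places the neomycin phosphotransferase gene under the SV40 early promoter, with an SV40 poly(A) signal, allowing G418 selection of stably transfected cells. The adjacent partial ble annotation is a fragment only.

The twin Strep tag binds Strep-Tactin resin, so the construct suits affinity purification of FKBP10 and its binding partners from transfected cells. It was deposited in connection with a study of host factors that interact with SARS-CoV-2 NSP3, though the record does not state the specific role FKBP10 played in that work.
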