Addgene plasmid #210357: FKBP10-2Strep
Purpose: Expresses FKBP10 fused with 2Strep in mammalian cells
Depositing lab: Michele Pagano. Depositing organization: NYU Grossman School of Medicine. Publication: The REEP5/TRAM1 complex binds SARS-CoV-2 NSP3 and promotes virus replication. Li J, Gui Q, Liang FX, Sall J, Zhang Q, Duan Y, Dhabaria A, Askenazi M, Ueberheide B, Stapleford KA, Pagano M. J Virol. 2023 Sep 28:e0050723. doi: 10.1128/jvi.00507-23. PubMed 37768083.
Backbone
  Vector backbone: PcDNA3.1
  Backbone size w/o insert (bp): 5400
  Total vector size (bp): 7200
  Vector type: Mammalian Expression
  Selectable markers: Neomycin (select with G418)
Growth in bacteria
  Bacterial resistance: Ampicillin, 100 μg/mL
  Growth temperature: 37°C
  Growth strain: DH5alpha
  Copy number: High Copy
Gene/Insert
  Gene/Insert name: FKBP10
  Species: H. sapiens (human)
  Insert size (bp): 1746
  GenBank ID: NM_021939.4
  Entrez Gene: FKBP10 (a.k.a. BRKS, BRKS1, FKBP65, OI11, OI6, PPIASE, TLH1, hFKBP65)
  Tag / fusion protein: 2Strep (C terminal on insert)
  Cloning method: Ligation Independent Cloning
  Sequencing primers: 5′ CMV-F; 3′ BGHR
Resource information
  A portion of this plasmid was derived from a plasmid made by: Horizon Discovery MHS6278-202757406
Terms and licenses: Academic/Nonprofit Terms; Industry Terms: Not Available to Industry
How to cite: FKBP10-2Strep was a gift from Michele Pagano (Addgene plasmid # 210357 ; http://n2t.net/addgene:210357 ; RRID:Addgene_210357)
